Addgene plasmid #87821: pcDNA3.1 Makona EBOV AB'11
Purpose: Ebola Virus glycoprotein (Makona-derived) in CMV IE driven mammalian expression vector
Depositing lab: Jonathan Ball. Publication: Human Adaptation of Ebola Virus during the West African Outbreak. Urbanowicz RA, McClure CP, Sakuntabhai A, Sall AA, Kobinger G, Muller MA, Holmes EC, Rey FA, Simon-Loriere E, Ball JK. Cell. 2016 Nov 3;167(4):1079-1087.e5. doi: 10.1016/j.cell.2016.10.013. PubMed 27814505.
Backbone
  Vector backbone: pcDNA3.1
  Backbone size w/o insert (bp): 5000
  Total vector size (bp): 7031
  Vector type: Mammalian Expression
Growth in bacteria
  Bacterial resistance: Ampicillin, 100 μg/mL
  Growth temperature: 37°C
  Growth strain: DH5alpha
  Copy number: High Copy
Gene/Insert
  Gene/Insert name: EBOV GP 'Makona' strain - AB'11
  Species: Virus
  Insert size (bp): 2031
  Mutation: P375S
  GenBank ID: AKG65286.1
  Entrez Gene: GP (a.k.a. ZEBOVgp4)
  Cloning method: TOPO Cloning
  Sequencing primers: 5′ T7F; 3′ bGHR
Terms and licenses: Academic/Nonprofit Terms; Industry Terms: Not Available to Industry
How to cite: pcDNA3.1 Makona EBOV AB'11 was a gift from Jonathan Ball (Addgene plasmid # 87821)
