[The description below was written by a language model from this plasmid's Addgene catalogue record and pLannotate feature annotations shown in this document.]
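Description:
pcDNA3.1 Makona EBOV AB'11 is a mammalian expression plasmid built on the pcDNA3.1 backbone and carrying the Ebola virus glycoprotein (GP) gene from a Makona-lineage isolate of the West African outbreak. The roughly 2 kb GP open reading frame was inserted by TOPO cloning and is recorded as carrying the P375S substitution. It lies downstream of the human cytomegalovirus immediate-early enhancer and promoter and is followed by the bovine growth hormone polyadenylation signal, an arrangement that gives strong constitutive transcription in transfected mammalian cells. A T7 promoter between the CMV promoter and the insert provides a sequencing primer site and could support in vitro transcription. No epitope tag or reporter is annotated on the GP coding sequence.

The plasmid is propagated in E. coli at high copy from a ColE1/pUC-type origin with ampicillin selection through β-lactamase, and an f1 origin is also present. A second cassette, made up of the SV40 enhancer/early promoter, the neomycin phosphotransferase gene and the SV40 poly(A) signal, would allow G418 selection of stably transfected mammalian cells. The short fragments annotated as HIV-1 LTR, ble, lacI and bom are probably incidental backbone matches rather than functional parts. The sequenced record is 7,418 nt, somewhat longer than the catalogue total of 7,031 bp, a discrepancy the record does not explain. The associated publication concerns human adaptation of Ebola virus during the outbreak, so this construct appears to be one of a set of GP variants for comparing glycoprotein function, though the record does not state the specific assay.
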