Features (pLannotate 1.2.2; 20 found; start..end, strand, type, name):
    243..671     -  rep_origin     f1 ori (sequence partly withheld): f1 bacteriophage origin of replication; arrow indicates direction of (+) strand synthesis
    692..713     -  promoter       SV40 promoter (fragment): SV40 enhancer and early promoter
    717..941     -  polyA_signal   bGH poly(A) signal: bovine growth hormone polyadenylation signal
    988..3015    -  CDS            GP: VGP_EBOZ5 - Experimental evidence at protein level: Swiss-Prot protein existence level 1. [GP2]: Acts as a class I viral fusion protein. Under the current model, the protein has at least 3 conformational states: pre- fusion native state, pre-hairpin intermediate state, and post-fusion hairpin state. During viral and target cell membrane fusion, the coiled coil regions (heptad repeats) assume a trimer-of-hairpins structure, positioning the fusion peptide in close proximity to the C-terminal region of the ectodomain. The formation of this structure appears to drive apposition and subsequent fusi
   3075..3093    -  promoter       T7 promoter: promoter for bacteriophage T7 RNA polymerase
   3109..3142    -  LTR            5' LTR (truncated) (fragment): truncated 5' long terminal repeat (LTR) from HIV-1
   3138..3341    -  promoter       CMV promoter: human cytomegalovirus (CMV) immediate early promoter
   3342..3721    -  enhancer       CMV enhancer: human cytomegalovirus immediate early enhancer
   3876..3928    +  misc_feature   bom (fragment): basis of mobility region from pBR322
   3987..4091    +  promoter       AmpR promoter: bla
   4092..4952    +  CDS            AmpR: β-lactamase; bla; confers resistance to ampicillin, carbenicillin, and related antibiotics
   5123..5711    +  rep_origin     ori: high-copy-number ColE1/pMB1/pBR322/pUC origin of replication
   5894..5986    +  CDS            lacI (fragment): lac repressor; lacI; The lac repressor binds to the lac operator to inhibit transcription in E. coli. This inhibition can be relieved by adding lactose or isopropyl-β-D-thiogalactopyranoside (IPTG).
   5999..6020    +  protein_bind   CAP binding site: CAP binding activates transcription in the presence of cAMP. E. coli catabolite activator protein
   6035..6065    +  promoter       lac promoter: promoter for the E. coli lac operon
   6073..6089    +  protein_bind   lac operator: The lac repressor binds to the lac operator to inhibit transcription in E. coli. This inhibition can be relieved by adding lactose or isopropyl-β-D-thiogalactopyranoside (IPTG). lac repressor encoded by lacI
   6162..6283    -  polyA_signal   SV40 poly(A) signal: SV40 polyadenylation signal
   6278..6436    -  CDS            ble (fragment): BLE_KLEPN - Experimental evidence at protein level: Swiss-Prot protein existence level 1. Binding protein with a strong affinity to the bleomycin family of antibiotics. Binds to CL990; an antimitotic-antibiotic compound. From Klebsiella pneumoniae.
   6460..7251    -  CDS            neo: KKA2_KLEPN - Also known as kan, nptII. Experimental evidence at protein level: Swiss-Prot protein existence level 1. Resistance to kanamycin, neomycin, paromomycin, ribostamycin, butirosin and gentamicin B. From Klebsiella pneumoniae.
   7318..229     -  promoter       SV40 promoter (across the origin): SV40 enhancer and early promoter
>Addgene plasmid #87821 | pcDNA3.1 Makona EBOV AB'11 | addgene full sequence | sequence record 190729 | Addgene NGS Result
AGCCATGGGGCGGAGAATGGGCGGAACTGGGCGGAGTTAGGGGCGGGATGGGCGGAGTTAGGGGCGGGAC
TATGGTTGCTGACTAATTGAGATGCATGCTTTGCATACTTCTGCCTGCTGGGGAGCCTGGGGACTTTCCA
CACCTGGTTGCTGACTAATTGAGATGCATGCTTTGCATACTTCTGCCTGCTGGGGAGCCTGGGGACTTTC
CACACCCTAACTGACACACATTCCACAGAATTAATTCGCGTTAAATTTTTGTTAAATCAGCTCATTTTTT
AACCAATAGGCCGAAATCGGCAAAATCCCTTATAAATCAAAAGAATAGACCGAGATAGGGT
[37 nt withheld, positions 342-378]
AAAGAACGTGGACTCCAACGTCAAAGG
[49 nt withheld, positions 406-454]
T
[91 nt withheld, positions 456-546]
G
[124 nt withheld, positions 548-671]
GGGGATACCCCCTAGAGCCCCAGCTGGTTCTTTCCGCCTCAGAAGCCATAGAGCCCACCGCATCCCCAGC
ATGCCTGCTATTGTCTTCCCAATCCTCCCCCTTGCTGTCCTGCCCCACCCCACCCCCCAGAATAGAATGA
CACCTACTCAGACAATGCGATGCAATTTCCTCATTTTATTAGGAAAGGACAGTGGGAGTGGCACCTTCCA
GGGTCAAGGAAGGCACGGGGGAGGGGCAAACAACAGATGGCTGGCAACTAGAAGGCACAGTCGAGGCTGA
TCAGCGGGTTTAAACGGGCCCTCTAGACTCGAGTCAGAACACGAACTTGCAGATGCAGAACAGGGCGATC
ACGGCAATGATCACGCCGGTCACTCCAATGCCGGCAGGAATCCACTGCCGCCAGCCTGTCCACCAGTTGT
CATTGTCGCCCTGGTCGGGCAGGGTCTTGTCCACAAAGTCGTGGATGATCTGGTCGATCTTGTCGGTGAT
ATTCTTGGTCCAGTCGTGGGGCTCGATGCAGCAGTCAGGGCCCAGAATGTGACAGGTGCCGCCCCAGCGC
TGCAGCAGGAAGTCGATAGCCTTTCTGTTCAGGATGGAGAAGGTCCTCAGCTCGGTGGTGGCTCTCAGGA
ACAGCTGCAGGGCCTGTGTGGTTTCGTTGGCCAGCTGCCTCAGTCCGCAGATCAGGCCGTCCTGGTTGTG
CATCAGTCCCTCGGTGTAGATGCCCTCGGCGGCAGGGCCAAAGTAAGGGATCCAGGCCAGTCCGATAGCA
GCGCCCTCATCCTGGGTGGTCCAGTAGTGCAGGTTGGGGTTGCACTTGGGCTGGGCGTTCACGATCACTT
CCCGTCTGGTTCTTCTCCCCCCGGTAATCAGGCCGGCCACGCCGGCGATTGTGTTGGTGATCAGGCCCAG
CTTGCCAGAGCTGGCGCTTTCCTCGCCGGTATCCTGGTGATGGGTGTTGTTGTTGCCGGCTGTCTCAGAG
TAGTTCTGGGGGCTTGTGGTGGTGGCCAGATCCAGGCTGTCGGCGCTCTTGCTGGTGTTGGTGTTCTCGG
CCTTCAGAGGTCCGGCAGCAGTTGTGGCTGGAGGGGTATCGCTGGCGGTGCTATCGTTGTCGGCCCTTCT
GTGGTGCTGGCCCACTTGTGTGGCCTCGCTGATGTCCAGCTTGTACACGGGGGTGTTGTGGGTGGAGTTA
TCAGGGCCGGTCTTGGTGGTGGGGGGCTGAGAGCTGGTGGAGATTGTGGCCAGGGTGGTCAGGTGGGACA
CAGCGGCCTTTCTTCCCTGGCTGTGCACCTGCACCATGGCGCTGCTGTTCTCGCTGGCCATGATCTTGTG
GTCCTCATTGGTGGTGTTTGTCTCGGGGTCGCTGCTGGTTCTGGCGGGGCTCTGTCCGCTGATGTTCTTG
GGGCCGTTGGACACGGCGGTGAAGCTCAGTTCCTCGCTTCTGATCTTCCGGGTCAGGTTCTTCTTTGTCT
CCCAGAAGGCCCACTCTCCGATTGTGGTATCGATCTCGGGGTTCACTTTCCAGATCAGCTTGCCGGTGGT
GTTGCTCCGCTTGCCGCTGGCGTAGATTGTCTCGTTCAGCTGCAGCAGAAACTGGGGGGTGAACCGGCTT
TCCAGCTGCACGTAGGTCAGGTTGTCCACCTCGAACAGGTACTCTGTCTCGTTGGTGCCGAAGCCGGTGG
CCTGGTATCTGATGGTGGTGCTGTAGTAGCCGCTGCTGGGATCCTCTGTGGCATTCACAGGCTCGCGCAG
GGGGTGGCTGCTGAAGAAGTCCTTCTTGGCCTGAGGCAGGATCAGAAAGGCCACCACGCCCTCGGCAAAG
GTGGTGCCTCTGTAGATCACGGTGGAGGCCAGCCGGTCGTACAGGAAAAAGGCGCCCTCTTTGTGAAAGG
CGAAATCGCCAGCGCAGGGGCCTGTGCCGGACACCTTGTGCACGTATCTGCACCGGGGGAAGCCTCTGAT
GCCATCAGGGGCAGCAGGCAGGCACTCGCTGCCGTCGGGCTTCTTGATTTCCAGGTTGTAGCAGTTCTCG
GCCCACTCGCCGGCCTCATAATTCACGACCTTGGGGGGCACGCCGGATCTGAAGCCCCATCTCTTGGTCG
CGCTGGGCACATCGGTGGCCACGCCATTGCCTTCCAGGTTCAGGCCCACGCTTCTCAGCTGGTTGGTGCT
GCTCAGCTTGTCCCGGCACACGAGCTTGTCCACGTCGGACACCTGCAGGGTGCTGTTGTGGATCACGCCC
AGGGGGATGCTGAAGGTCCGCTGGAACAGGATGATGACCCACAGGAAGAAGCTGGTCCGCTTGAACCGGT
CCCGGGGCAGCTGCAGGATGCCTGTCACGCCCATGGTGGCGGATCCGAGCTCGGTACCAAGCTTAAGTTT
AAACGCTAGCCAGCTTGGGTCTCCCTATAGTGAGTCGTATTAATTTCGATAAGCCAGTAAGCAGTGGGTT
CTCTAGTTAGCCAGAGAGCTCTGCTTATATAGACCTCCCACCGTACACGCCTACCGCCCATTTGCGTCAA
TGGGGCGGAGTTGTTACGACATTTTGGAAAGTCCCGTTGATTTTGGTGCCAAAACAAACTCCCATTGACG
TCAATGGGGTGGAGACTTGGAAATCCCCGTGAGTCAAACCGCTATCCACGCCCATTGATGTACTGCCAAA
ACCGCATCACCATGGTAATAGCGATGACTAATACGTAGATGTACTGCCAAGTAGGAAAGTCCCATAAGGT
CATGTACTGGGCATAATGCCAGGCGGGCCATTTACCGTCATTGACGTCAATAGGGGGCGTACTTGGCATA
TGATACACTTGATGTACTGCCAAGTGGGCAGTTTACCGTAAATACTCCACCCATTGACGTCAATGGAAAG
TCCCTATTGGCGTTACTATGGGAACATACGTCATTATTGACGTCAATGGGCGGGGGTCGTTGGGCGGTCA
GCCAGGCGGGCCATTTACCGTAAGTTATGTAACGCGGAACTCCATATATGGGCTATGAACTAATGACCCC
GTAATTGATTACTATTAATAACTAGTCAATAATCAATGTCAACGCGTATATCTGGCCCGTACATCGCGAA
GCAGCGCAAAACGCCTAACCCTAAGCAGATTCTTCATGCAATTGTCGGTCAAGCCTTGCCTTGTTGTAGC
TTAAATTTTGCTCGCGCACTACTCAGCGACCTCCAACACACAAGCAGGGAGCAGATACTGGCTTAACTAT
GCGGCATCAGAGCAGATTGTACTGAGAGTGCACCATAGGGGATCGGGAGATCTCCCGATCCGTCGACGTC
AGGTGGCACTTTTCGGGGAAATGTGCGCGGAACCCCTATTTGTTTATTTTTCTAAATACATTCAAATATG
TATCCGCTCATGAGACAATAACCCTGATAAATGCTTCAATAATATTGAAAAAGGAAGAGTATGAGTATTC
AACATTTCCGTGTCGCCCTTATTCCCTTTTTTGCGGCATTTTGCCTTCCTGTTTTTGCTCACCCAGAAAC
GCTGGTGAAAGTAAAAGATGCTGAAGATCAGTTGGGTGCACGAGTGGGTTACATCGAACTGGATCTCAAC
AGCGGTAAGATCCTTGAGAGTTTTCGCCCCGAAGAACGTTTTCCAATGATGAGCACTTTTAAAGTTCTGC
TATGTGGCGCGGTATTATCCCGTATTGACGCCGGGCAAGAGCAACTCGGTCGCCGCATACACTATTCTCA
GAATGACTTGGTTGAGTACTCACCAGTCACAGAAAAGCATCTTACGGATGGCATGACAGTAAGAGAATTA
TGCAGTGCTGCCATAACCATGAGTGATAACACTGCGGCCAACTTACTTCTGACAACGATCGGAGGACCGA
AGGAGCTAACCGCTTTTTTGCACAACATGGGGGATCATGTAACTCGCCTTGATCGTTGGGAACCGGAGCT
GAATGAAGCCATACCAAACGACGAGCGTGACACCACGATGCCTGTAGCAATGGCAACAACGTTGCGCAAA
CTATTAACTGGCGAACTACTTACTCTAGCTTCCCGGCAACAATTAATAGACTGGATGGAGGCGGATAAAG
TTGCAGGACCACTTCTGCGCTCGGCCCTTCCGGCTGGCTGGTTTATTGCTGATAAATCTGGAGCCGGTGA
GCGTGGGTCTCGCGGTATCATTGCAGCACTGGGGCCAGATGGTAAGCCCTCCCGTATCGTAGTTATCTAC
ACGACGGGGAGTCAGGCAACTATGGATGAACGAAATAGACAGATCGCTGAGATAGGTGCCTCACTGATTA
AGCATTGGTAACTGTCAGACCAAGTTTACTCATATATACTTTAGATTGATTTAAAACTTCATTTTTAATT
TAAAAGGATCTAGGTGAAGATCCTTTTTGATAATCTCATGACCAAAATCCCTTAACGTGAGTTTTCGTTC
CACTGAGCGTCAGACCCCGTAGAAAAGATCAAAGGATCTTCTTGAGATCCTTTTTTTCTGCGCGTAATCT
GCTGCTTGCAAACAAAAAAACCACCGCTACCAGCGGTGGTTTGTTTGCCGGATCAAGAGCTACCAACTCT
TTTTCCGAAGGTAACTGGCTTCAGCAGAGCGCAGATACCAAATACTGTTCTTCTAGTGTAGCCGTAGTTA
GGCCACCACTTCAAGAACTCTGTAGCACCGCCTACATACCTCGCTCTGCTAATCCTGTTACCAGTGGCTG
CTGCCAGTGGCGATAAGTCGTGTCTTACCGGGTTGGACTCAAGACGATAGTTACCGGATAAGGCGCAGCG
GTCGGGCTGAACGGGGGGTTCGTGCACACAGCCCAGCTTGGAGCGAACGACCTACACCGAACTGAGATAC
CTACAGCGTGAGCTATGAGAAAGCGCCACGCTTCCCGAAGGGAGAAAGGCGGACAGGTATCCGGTAAGCG
GCAGGGTCGGAACAGGAGAGCGCACGAGGGAGCTTCCAGGGGGAAACGCCTGGTATCTTTATAGTCCTGT
CGGGTTTCGCCACCTCTGACTTGAGCGTCGATTTTTGTGATGCTCGTCAGGGGGGCGGAGCCTATGGAAA
AACGCCAGCAACGCGGCCTTTTTACGGTTCCTGGCCTTTTGCTGGCCTTTTGCTCACATGTTCTTTCCTG
CGTTATCCCCTGATTCTGTGGATAACCGTATTACCGCCTTTGAGTGAGCTGATACCGCTCGCCGCAGCCG
AACGACCGAGCGCAGCGAGTCAGTGAGCGAGGAAGCGGAAGAGCGCCCAATACGCAAACCGCCTCTCCCC
GCGCGTTGGCCGATTCATTAATGCAGCTGGCACGACAGGTTTCCCGACTGGAAAGCGGGCAGTGAGCGCA
ACGCAATTAATGTGAGTTAGCTCACTCATTAGGCACCCCAGGCTTTACACTTTATGCTTCCGGCTCGTAT
GTTGTGTGGAATTGTGAGCGGATAACAATTTCACACAGGAAACAGCTATGACCATGATTACGCCAAGCTC
TAGCTAGAGGTCGACGGTATACAGACATGATAAGATACATTGATGAGTTTGGACAAACCACAACTAGAAT
GCAGTGAAAAAAATGCTTTATTTGTGAAATTTGTGATGCTATTGCTTTATTTGTAACCATTATAAGCTGC
AATAAACAAGTTGGGGTGGGCGAAGAACTCCAGCATGAGATCCCCGCGCTGGAGGATCATCCAGCCGGCG
TCCCGGAAAACGATTCCGAAGCCCAACCTTTCATAGAAGGCGGCGGTGGAATCGAAATCTCGTGATGGCA
GGTTGGGCGTCGCTTGGTCGGTCATTTCGAACCCCAGAGTCCCGCTCAGAAGAACTCGTCAAGAAGGCGA
TAGAAGGCGATGCGCTGCGAATCGGGAGCGGCGATACCGTAAAGCACGAGGAAGCGGTCAGCCCATTCGC
CGCCAAGCTCTTCAGCAATATCACGGGTAGCCAACGCTATGTCCTGATAGCGGTCCGCCACACCCAGCCG
GCCACAGTCGATGAATCCAGAAAAGCGGCCATTTTCCACCATGATATTCGGCAAGCAGGCATCGCCATGG
GTCACGACGAGATCCTCGCCGTCGGGCATGCGCGCCTTGAGCCTGGCGAACAGTTCGGCTGGCGCGAGCC
CCTGATGCTCTTCGTCCAGATCATCCTGATCGACAAGACCGGCTTCCATCCGAGTACGTGCTCGCTCGAT
GCGATGTTTCGCTTGGTGGTCGAATGGGCAGGTAGCCGGATCAAGCGTATGCAGCCGCCGCATTGCATCA
GCCATGATGGATACTTTCTCGGCAGGAGCAAGGTGAGATGACAGGAGATCCTGCCCCGGCACTTCGCCCA
ATAGCAGCCAGTCCCTTCCCGCTTCAGTGACAACGTCGAGCACAGCTGCGCAAGGAACGCCCGTCGTGGC
CAGCCACGATAGCCGCGCTGCCTCGTCCTGCAGTTCATTCAGGGCACCGGACAGGTCGGTCTTGACAAAA
AGAACCGGGCGCCCCTGCGCTGACAGCCGGAACACGGCGGCATCAGAGCAGCCGATTGTCTGTTGTGCCC
AGTCATAGCCGAATAGCCTCTCCACCCAAGCGGCCGGAGAACCTGCGTGCAATCCATCTTGTTCAATCAT
GCGAAACGATCCTCATCCTGTCTCTTGATCAGATCCGAAAATGGATATACAAGCTCCCGGGAGCTTTTTG
CAAAAGCCTAGGCCTCCAAAAAAGCCTCCTCACTACTTCTGGAATAGCTCAGAGGCAGAGGCGGCCTCGG
CCTCTGCATAAATAAAAAAAATTAGTC
